Addgene plasmid #192428: LLP768_L2pV1_NOR_B3RT_FRT_Rluc_0I_lacZ
Purpose: To act as the 0-input state of the NOR gate.
Depositing lab: Ryan Lister. Depositing organization: University of Western Australia. Publication: Synthetic memory circuits for stable cell reprogramming in plants. Lloyd JPB, Ly F, Gong P, Pflueger J, Swain T, Pflueger C, Fourie E, Khan MA, Kidd BN, Lister R. Nat Biotechnol. 2022 Jul 4. pii: 10.1038/s41587-022-01383-2. doi: 10.1038/s41587-022-01383-2. PubMed 35788565.
Backbone
  Vector backbone: pAGM4673
  Backbone manufacturer: Sylvestre Marillonnet
  Vector type: Plant Expression, Synthetic Biology
Growth in bacteria
  Bacterial resistance: Kanamycin, 50 μg/mL
  Growth temperature: 30°C
  Growth strain: DH5alpha
  Copy number: Unknown
Gene/Insert
  Gene/Insert name: Act2::FRT-B3RT-Rluc-B3RT-FRT
  Species: Renilla reniformis
  Tag / fusion protein: PEST (C terminal on insert)
  Cloning method: Restriction Enzyme; 5′ cloning site unknown (unknown if destroyed)
Terms and licenses: Academic/Nonprofit Terms; Industry Terms: Not Available to Industry
Depositor comments: Other genes: TCTP1::Fluc
How to cite: LLP768_L2pV1_NOR_B3RT_FRT_Rluc_0I_lacZ was a gift from Ryan Lister (Addgene plasmid # 192428 ; http://n2t.net/addgene:192428 ; RRID:Addgene_192428)
