[The description below was written by a language model from this plasmid's Addgene catalogue record and pLannotate feature annotations shown in this document.]
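Description:
LLP768_L2pV1_NOR_B3RT_FRT_Rluc_0I_lacZ is a plant expression, synthetic-biology construct built in the pAGM4673 backbone, a binary T-DNA vector. The feature table shows nopaline-type left and right border repeats, which define the segment transferred into plant cells by Agrobacterium. It also shows two replication systems: a high-copy ColE1/pUC-type origin for E. coli, and the broad-host-range incP oriV with its trfA initiator gene. Selection in bacteria is by kanamycin (aphA-3 driven by the bla promoter). A lac promoter/operator with a lacZα fragment and pUC polylinker lies next to the right border, matching the "lacZ" in the name. This is probably a retained blue/white screening cassette that could accept further modules, though the record does not say so.

The payload is the 0-input (unrecombined) state of a recombinase-based NOR logic gate. According to the catalogue, an Act2 promoter drives Renilla luciferase nested between FRT and B3RT sites (FRT-B3RT-Rluc-B3RT-FRT). The annotation detects the two minimal FRT sites in the same orientation, TMV Ω leader fragments, an IV2 intron at the start of the Rluc coding region, and a CaMV polyadenylation signal. The B3RT sites and the promoters themselves are not annotated. The C-terminal PEST destabilising tag appears to correspond to the short DREB2A-derived fragment fused after Rluc. With neither recombinase present, Rluc is expressed. Flp or B3 acting on its own pair of sites would be expected to excise the reporter and permanently switch the output off, giving NOR behaviour. A second unit, listed as TCTP1::Fluc, carries firefly luciferase with a gene 7 terminator. It plausibly acts as a normalisation control in dual-luciferase assays of plant memory circuits.
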