Features (pLannotate 1.2.2; 24 found; start..end, strand, type, name):
    824..844     +  misc_feature   TMV Ω (fragment): translational enhancer from the tobacco mosaic virus 5'-leader sequence (Gallie et al., 1988)
    845..878     +  protein_bind   FRT (minimal): supports FLP-mediated excision but not integration (Turan and Bode, 2011) FLP recombinase from the Saccharomyces cerevisiae 2μ plasmid
    912..946     +  misc_feature   TMV Ω (fragment): translational enhancer from the tobacco mosaic virus 5'-leader sequence (Gallie et al., 1988)
    978..1166    +  intron         IV2 intron: modified second intron of the potato ST-LS1 gene (Vancanneyt et al., 1990)
   1164..2069    +  CDS            LUCI_RENRE: Experimental evidence at protein level: Swiss-Prot protein existence level 1. Upon binding the substrate, the enzyme catalyzes an oxygenation, producing a very short-lived hydroperoxide that cyclizes into a dioxetanone structure, which collapses, releasing a CO(2) molecule. The spontaneous breakdown of the dioxetanone releases the energy (about 50 kcal/mole) that is necessary to generate the excited state of the coelenteramide product, which is the singlet form of the monoanion. In vivo the product undergoes the process of nonradiative energy transfer to an accessory protein, a green fluoresce
   2076..2150    +  CDS            DREB2A (fragment): DRE2A_ARATH - Also known as ERF045. Experimental evidence at protein level: Swiss-Prot protein existence level 1. Transcriptional activator that binds specifically to the DNA sequence 5'-[AG]CCGAC-3'. Binding to the C-repeat/DRE element mediates high salinity- and dehydration-inducible transcription. From Arabidopsis thaliana (Mouse-ear cress).
   2193..2226    +  protein_bind   FRT (minimal): supports FLP-mediated excision but not integration (Turan and Bode, 2011) FLP recombinase from the Saccharomyces cerevisiae 2μ plasmid
   2261..2435    +  polyA_signal   CaMV poly(A) signal: cauliflower mosaic virus polyadenylation signal
   2823..4472    +  CDS            LUCI_PHOPY: Experimental evidence at protein level: Swiss-Prot protein existence level 1. Produces green light with a wavelength of 562 nm. From Photinus pyralis (Common eastern firefly) (Lampyris pyralis).
   4495..4695    +  terminator     gene 7 terminator: transcription terminator for octopine-type Ti plasmid gene 7
   4711..4753    +  CDS            lacI (fragment): lac repressor; lacI; The lac repressor binds to the lac operator to inhibit transcription in E. coli. This inhibition can be relieved by adding lactose or isopropyl-β-D-thiogalactopyranoside (IPTG).
   4766..4787    +  protein_bind   CAP binding site: CAP binding activates transcription in the presence of cAMP. E. coli catabolite activator protein
   4802..4832    +  promoter       lac promoter: promoter for the E. coli lac operon
   4840..4856    +  protein_bind   lac operator: The lac repressor binds to the lac operator to inhibit transcription in E. coli. This inhibition can be relieved by adding lactose or isopropyl-β-D-thiogalactopyranoside (IPTG). lac repressor encoded by lacI
   4893..4949    -  misc_feature   MCS: pUC18/19 multiple cloning site
   4946..5103    +  CDS            lacZα (fragment): LacZα fragment of β-galactosidase; lacZ fragment
   5109..5208    -  misc_feature   bom (fragment): basis of mobility region from pBR322
   5331..5355    +  misc_feature   RB T-DNA repeat: right border repeat from nopaline C58 T-DNA
   5452..6083    +  rep_origin     oriV: incP origin of replication
   6174..6278    +  promoter       AmpR promoter: bla
   6279..7073    +  CDS            KanR: aminoglycoside phosphotransferase; aphA-3; confers resistance to kanamycin
   7244..7832    +  rep_origin     ori: high-copy-number ColE1/pMB1/pBR322/pUC origin of replication
   8168..9313    +  CDS            trfA: TRFA_ECOLX - Experimental evidence at protein level: Swiss-Prot protein existence level 1. Also involved in plasmid copy number control, promoting intermolecular coupling of protein bound iterons at oriV, which inhibits replication initiation. From Escherichia coli.
   9462..9486    +  misc_feature   LB T-DNA repeat: left border repeat from nopaline C58 T-DNA
>Addgene plasmid #192428 | LLP768_L2pV1_NOR_B3RT_FRT_Rluc_0I_lacZ | addgene full sequence | sequence record 378281 | Addgene NGS Result
GTGCCGAATTCGGATCCGGAGTCGACAAAATTTAGAACGAACTTAATTATGATCTCAAATACATTGATAC
ATATCTCATCTAGATCTAGGTTATCATTATGTAAGAAAGTTTTGACGAATATGGCACGACAAAATGGCTA
GACTCGATGTAATTGGTATCTCAACTCAACATTATACTTATACCAAACATTAGTTAGACAAAATTTAAAC
AACTATTTTTTATGTATGCAAGAGTCAGCATATGTATAATTGATTCAGAATCGTTTTGACGAGTTCGGAT
GTAGTAGTAGCCATTATTTAATGTACATACTAATCGTGAATAGTGAATATGATGAAACATTGTATCTTAT
TGTATAAATATCCATAAACACATCATGAAAGACACTTTCTTTCACGGTCTGAATTAATTATGATACAATT
CTAATAGAAAACGAATTAAATTACGTTGAATTGTATGAAATCTAATTGAACAAGCCAACCACGACGACGA
CTAACGTTGCCTGGATTGACTCGGTTTAAGTTAACCACTAAAAAAACGGAGCTGTCATGTAACACGCGGA
TCGAGCAGGTCACAGTCATGAAGCCATCAAAGCAAAAGAACTAATCCAAGGGCTGAGATGATTAATTAGT
TTAAAAATTAGTTAACACGAGGGAAAAGGCTGTCTGACAGCCAGGTCACGTTATCTTTACCTGTGGTCGA
AATGATTCGTGTCTGTCGATTTTAATTATTTTTTTGAAAGGCCGAAAATAAAGTTGTAAGAGATAAACCC
GCCTATATAAATTCATATATTTTCCTCTCCGCTTTGAATACTGTATTTTTACAACAATTACCAACAACAA
CAAAGAAGTTCCTATTCTCTAGAAAGTATAGGAACTTCGGTTGCTTAAGAATAAGTAATTCTTAAGCAAC
CCAACAAACAACATTACAATTACTATTTACAATTACAATGACTTCAAAGGTGTATGATCCTGAGCAGGTA
AGTTTCTGCTTCTACCTTTGATATATATATAATAATTATCATTAATTAGTAGTAATATAATATTTCAAAT
ATTTTTTTCAAAATAAAAGAATGTAGTATATAGCAATTGCTTTTCTGTAGTTTATAAGTGTGTATATTTT
AATTTATAACTTTTCTAATATATGACCAAAATTTGTTGATGTGCAGAGAAAAAGAATGATAACTGGTCCA
CAATGGTGGGCAAGATGTAAACAGATGAACGTGCTTGATTCTTTCATTAATTACTACGATTCAGAAAAGC
ACGCTGAGAATGCAGTTATCTTTCTTCACGGAAACGCTGCATCTTCATATTTGTGGAGACATGTTGTGCC
TCACATTGAACCAGTGGCTAGGTGTATTATCCCAGATCTTATCGGAATGGGAAAGTCTGGTAAATCTGGA
AATGGTTCTTACAGACTTTTGGATCATTATAAGTACCTCACAGCTTGGTTCGAACTTCTCAACTTACCTA
AGAAGATTATTTTCGTTGGACACGATTGGGGTGCTTGCTTGGCATTCCATTACTCATACGAACACCAAGA
TAAGATCAAAGCTATAGTTCATGCAGAGAGTGTTGTGGATGTGATAGAATCTTGGGATGAGTGGCCAGAT
ATTGAAGAGGATATTGCTTTGATCAAGTCTGAAGAGGGAGAAAAGATGGTTCTCGAAAATAACTTTTTCG
TGGAAACTATGCTTCCTTCAAAGATTATGAGAAAATTGGAACCAGAAGAGTTTGCTGCATATCTCGAACC
TTTCAAGGAAAAAGGAGAGGTTAGAAGGCCAACACTCAGTTGGCCTAGGGAAATACCATTAGTTAAGGGA
GGTAAACCTGATGTTGTGCAGATCGTGAGAAATTATAACGCTTACCTTAGGGCATCAGATGATTTGCCTA
AGATGTTCATCGAGTCAGATCCAGGATTTTTCAGTAATGCTATAGTTGAAGGTGCAAAGAAATTTCCAAA
CACCGAGTTCGTTAAGGTGAAAGGATTGCATTTCTCACAAGAAGATGCTCCTGATGAGATGGGAAAGTAT
ATTAAGTCTTTTGTTGAAAGAGTGCTCAAAAACGAGCAGGGTTCTCGATCTGATGCTTCTGAAGTAACGT
CAACAAGCTCCCAGTCTGAGGTATGCACAGTGGAAACGCCAGGTTGTGTTGGTTCTTAAGGTTGCTTAAG
AATAAGTAATTCTTAAGCAACCGAAGTTCCTATTCTCTAGAAAGTATAGGAACTTCGCTTCTCTAGCTAG
AGTCGATCGACAAGCTCGAGTTTCTCCATAATAATGTGTGAGTAGTTCCCAGATAAGGGAATTAGGGTTC
CTATAGGGTTTCGCTCATGTGTTGAGCATATAAGAAACCCTTAGTATGTATTTGTATTTGTAAAATACTT
CTATCAATAAAATTTCTAATTCCTAAAACCAAAATCCAGTACTAAAATCCAGATCGCTGCAAGAATTCAA
GCTTGGAGCCAACACTCGAATCCCCACCCGTTGGACCAAACCCGGCTCATTAAGCGTCGGTTCAGATTTA
TTTCCTTTATTTAAAAAAAAGGAAAGGGTAAAAAATAGAAAATTGGAAACAGTTAAAGCCCAAAATTGTA
ATTTACCGAGAATTGTAAATTTACCTGAAAACCCTACGCTATAGTTTCGACTATAAATACCAAACTTAGG
ACCTCACTTCAGAATCCCCTCGTCGCTGCGTCTCTCTCCCGCAACCTTCGATTTTCGTTTATTCGCATCC
ATCGGAGAGAGAAAACAATCAATAAGCGACCTACTACAAACAAGTAAGTAAGAGAAAAACCAAAAGAAGA
AGAGAAACAACAAGAAGAAGTAATGGAGGACGCCAAAAACATAAAGAAAGGCCCGGCGCCATTCTATCCT
CTAGAGGATGGAACCGCTGGAGAGCAACTGCATAAGGCTATGAAGAGATACGCCCTGGTTCCTGGAACAA
TTGCTTTTACAGATGCACATATCGAGGTGAACATCACGTACGCGGAATACTTCGAAATGTCCGTTCGGTT
GGCAGAAGCTATGAAACGATATGGGCTGAATACAAATCACAGAATCGTCGTATGCAGTGAAAACTCTCTT
CAATTCTTTATGCCGGTGTTGGGCGCGTTATTTATCGGAGTTGCAGTTGCGCCCGCGAACGACATTTATA
ATGAACGTGAATTGCTCAACAGTATGAACATTTCGCAGCCTACCGTAGTGTTTGTTTCCAAAAAGGGGTT
GCAAAAAATTTTGAACGTGCAAAAAAAATTACCAATAATCCAGAAAATTATTATCATGGATTCTAAAACG
GATTACCAGGGATTTCAGTCGATGTACACGTTCGTCACATCTCATCTACCTCCCGGTTTTAATGAATACG
ATTTTGTACCAGAGTCCTTTGATCGTGACAAAACAATTGCACTGATAATGAATTCCTCTGGATCTACTGG
GTTACCTAAGGGTGTGGCCCTTCCGCATAGAACTGCCTGCGTCAGATTCTCGCATGCCAGAGATCCTATT
TTTGGCAATCAAATCATTCCGGATACTGCGATTTTAAGTGTTGTTCCATTCCATCACGGTTTTGGAATGT
TTACTACACTCGGATATTTGATATGTGGATTTCGAGTCGTCTTAATGTATAGATTTGAAGAAGAGCTGTT
TTTACGATCCCTTCAGGATTACAAAATTCAAAGTGCGTTGCTAGTACCAACCCTATTTTCATTCTTCGCC
AAAAGCACTCTGATTGACAAATACGATTTATCTAATTTACACGAAATTGCTTCTGGGGGCGCACCTCTTT
CGAAAGAAGTCGGGGAAGCGGTTGCAAAACGCTTCCATCTTCCAGGGATACGACAAGGATATGGGCTCAC
TGAGACTACATCAGCTATTCTGATTACACCCGAGGGGGATGATAAACCGGGCGCGGTCGGTAAAGTTGTT
CCATTTTTTGAAGCGAAGGTTGTGGATCTGGATACCGGGAAAACGCTGGGCGTTAATCAGAGAGGCGAAT
TATGTGTCAGAGGACCTATGATTATGTCCGGTTATGTAAACAATCCGGAAGCGACCAACGCCTTGATTGA
CAAGGATGGATGGCTACATTCTGGAGACATAGCTTACTGGGACGAGGACGAACACTTCTTCATAGTTGAC
CGCTTGAAGTCTTTAATTAAATACAAAGGATATCAGGTGGCCCCCGCTGAATTGGAATCGATATTGTTAC
AACACCCCAACATCTTCGACGCGGGCGTGGCAGGTCTGCCCGACGATGACGCCGGTGAACTTCCCGCCGC
CGTTGTTGTTTTGGAGCACGGAAAGACGATGACGGAAAAAGAGATCGTGGATTACGTCGCCAGTCAAGTA
ACAACCGCGAAAAAGTTGCGCGGAGGAGTTGTGTTTGTGGACGAAGTACCGAAAGGTCTTACCGGAAAAC
TCGACGCAAGAAAAATCAGAGAGATCCTCATAAAGGCCAAGAAGGGCGGAAAGTCCAAATTGTAAGCTTG
ATCCCCCGTCGACAGCTAGCTATATCATCAATTTATGTATTACACATAATATCGCACTCAGTCTTTCATC
TACGGCAATGTACCAGCTGATATAATCAGTTATTGAAATATTTCTGAATTTAAACTTGCATCAATAAATT
TATGTTTTTGCTTGGACTATAATACCTGACTTGTTATTTTATCAATAAATATTTAAACTATATTTCTTTC
AAGATCGCTACTATGAGACCGCAGCTGGCACGACAGGTTTCCCGACTGGAAAGCGGGCAGTGAGCGCAAC
GCAATTAATGTGAGTTAGCTCACTCATTAGGCACCCCAGGCTTTACACTTTATGCTTCCGGCTCGTATGT
TGTGTGGAATTGTGAGCGGATAACAATTTCACACAGGAAACAGCTATGACCATGATTACGCCAAGCTTGC
ATGCCTGCAGGTCGACTCTAGAGGATCCCCGGGTACCGAGCTCGAATTCACTGGCCGTCGTTTTACAACG
TCGTGACTGGGAAAACCCTGGCGTTACCCAACTTAATCGCCTTGCAGCACATCCCCCTTTCGCCAGCTGG
CGTAATAGCGAAGAGGCCCGCACCGATCGCCCTTCCCAACAGTTGCGCAGCCTGAATGGCGAATGGCGCC
TGATGCGGTATTTTCTCCTTACGCATCTGTGCGGTATTTCACACCGCATATGGTGCACTCTCAGTACAAT
CTGCTCTGATGCCGCATAGTTAAGCCAGCCCCGACACCCGCCAACACCCGCTGACGCGCCCTGACGGGCT
TGTCTGCTCCCGGCATCCGCTTACAGACAAGCTGTGACGGTCTCAGGGACACGAAGTGATCCGTTTAAAC
TATCAGTGTTTGACAGGATATATTGGCGGGTAAACCTAAGAGAAAAGAGCGTTTATTAGAATAATCGGAT
ATTTAAAAGGGCGTGAAAAGGTTTATCCGTTCGTCCATTTGTATGTGCCAGCCGCCTTTGCGACGCTCAC
CGGGCTGGTTGCCCTCGCCGCTGGGCTGGCGGCCGTCTATGGCCCTGCAAACGCGCCAGAAACGCCGTCG
AAGCCGTGTGCGAGACACCGCGGCCGCCGGCGTTGTGGATACCTCGCGGAAAACTTGGCCCTCACTGACA
GATGAGGGGCGGACGTTGACACTTGAGGGGCCGACTCACCCGGCGCGGCGTTGACAGATGAGGGGCAGGC
TCGATTTCGGCCGGCGACGTGGAGCTGGCCAGCCTCGCAAATCGGCGAAAACGCCTGATTTTACGCGAGT
TTCCCACAGATGATGTGGACAAGCCTGGGGATAAGTGCCCTGCGGTATTGACACTTGAGGGGCGCGACTA
CTGACAGATGAGGGGCGCGATCCTTGACACTTGAGGGGCAGAGTGCTGACAGATGAGGGGCGCACCTATT
GACATTTGAGGGGCTGTCCACAGGCAGAAAATCCAGCATTTGCAAGGGTTTCCGCCCGTTTTTCGGCCAC
CGCTAACCTGTCTTTTAACCTGCTTTTAAACCAATATTTATAAACCTTGTTTTTAACCAGGGCTGCGCCC
TGTGCGCGTGACCGCGCACGCCGAAGGGGGGTGCCCCCCCTTCTCGAACCCTCCCGGCCCGCTAACGCGG
GCCTCCCATCCCCCCAGGGGCTGCGCCCCTCGGCCGCGAACGGCCTCACCCCAAAAATGGCAGCGCTGGC
CAATTCCCGAGTGCGCGGAACCCCTATTTGTTTATTTTTCTAAATACATTCAAATATGTATCCGCTCATG
AGACAATAACCCTGATAAATGCTTCAATAATATTGAAAAAGGAAGAGTATGGCTAAAATGAGAATATCAC
CGGAATTGAAAAAACTGATCGAAAAATACCGCTGCGTAAAAGATACGGAAGGAATGTCTCCTGCTAAGGT
ATATAAGCTGGTGGGAGAAAATGAAAACCTATATTTAAAAATGACGGACAGCCGGTATAAAGGGACCACC
TATGATGTGGAACGGGAAAAGGACATGATGCTATGGCTGGAAGGAAAGCTGCCTGTTCCAAAGGTCCTGC
ACTTTGAACGGCATGATGGCTGGAGCAATCTGCTCATGAGTGAGGCCGATGGCGTCCTTTGCTCGGAAGA
GTATGAAGATGAACAAAGCCCTGAAAAGATTATCGAGCTGTATGCGGAGTGCATCAGGCTCTTTCACTCC
ATCGACATATCGGATTGTCCCTATACGAATAGCTTAGACAGCCGCTTAGCCGAATTGGATTACTTACTGA
ATAACGATCTGGCCGATGTGGATTGCGAAAACTGGGAAGAGGACACTCCATTTAAAGATCCGCGCGAGCT
GTATGATTTTTTAAAGACGGAAAAGCCCGAAGAGGAACTTGTCTTTTCCCACGGCGACCTGGGAGACAGC
AACATCTTTGTGAAAGATGGCAAAGTAAGTGGCTTTATTGATCTTGGGAGAAGCGGCAGGGCGGACAAGT
GGTATGACATTGCCTTCTGCGTCCGGTCGCTCAGGGAGGATATCGGGGAAGAACAGTATGTCGAGCTATT
TTTTGACTTACTGGGGATCAAGCCTGATTGGGAGAAAATAAAATATTATATTTTACTGGATGAATTGTTT
TAGCTGTCAGACCAAGTTTACTCATATATACTTTAGATTGATTTAAAACTTCATTTTTAATTTAAAAGGA
TCTAGGTGAAGATCCTTTTTGATAATCTCATGACCAAAATCCCTTAACGTGAGTTTTCGTTCCACTGAGC
GTCAGACCCCGTAGAAAAGATCAAAGGATCTTCTTGAGATCCTTTTTTTCTGCGCGTAATCTGCTGCTTG
CAAACAAAAAAACCACCGCTACCAGCGGTGGTTTGTTTGCCGGATCAAGAGCTACCAACTCTTTTTCCGA
AGGTAACTGGCTTCAGCAGAGCGCAGATACCAAATACTGTTCTTCTAGTGTAGCCGTAGTTAGGCCACCA
CTTCAAGAACTCTGTAGCACCGCCTACATACCTCGCTCTGCTAATCCTGTTACCAGTGGCTGCTGCCAGT
GGCGATAAGTCGTGTCTTACCGGGTTGGACTCAAGACGATAGTTACCGGATAAGGCGCAGCGGTCGGGCT
GAACGGGGGGTTCGTGCACACAGCCCAGCTTGGAGCGAACGACCTACACCGAACTGAGATACCTACAGCG
TGAGCTATGAGAAAGCGCCACGCTTCCCGAAGGGAGAAAGGCGGACAGGTATCCGGTAAGCGGCAGGGTC
GGAACAGGAGAGCGCACGAGGGAGCTTCCAGGGGGAAACGCCTGGTATCTTTATAGTCCTGTCGGGTTTC
GCCACCTCTGACTTGAGCGTCGATTTTTGTGATGCTCGTCAGGGGGGCGGAGCCTATGGAAAAACGCCAG
CAACGCGGCCTTTTTACGGTTCCTGGCAGATCCTAGATGTGGCGCAACGATGCCGGCGACAAGCAGGAGC
GCACCGACTTCTTCCGCATCAAGTGTTTTGGCTCTCAGGCCGAGGCCCACGGCAAGTATTTGGGCAAGGG
GTCGCTGGTATTCGTGCAGGGCAAGATTCGGAATACCAAGTACGAGAAGGACGGCCAGACGGTCTACGGG
ACCGACTTCATTGCCGATAAGGTGGATTATCTGGACACCAAGGCACCAGGCGGGTCAAATCAGGAATAAG
GGCACATTGCCCCGGCGTGAGTCGGGGCAATCCCGCAAGGAGGGTGAATGAATCGGACGTTTGACCGGAA
GGCATACAGGCAAGAACTGATCGACGCGGGGTTTTCCGCCGAGGATGCCGAAACCATCGCAAGCCGCACC
GTCATGCGTGCGCCCCGCGAAACCTTCCAGTCCGTCGGCTCGATGGTCCAGCAAGCTACGGCCAAGATCG
AGCGCGACAGCGTGCAACTGGCTCCCCCTGCCCTGCCCGCGCCATCGGCCGCCGTGGAGCGTTCGCGTCG
TCTTGAACAGGAGGCGGCAGGTTTGGCGAAGTCGATGACCATCGACACGCGAGGAACTATGACGACCAAG
AAGCGAAAAACCGCCGGCGAGGACCTGGCAAAACAGGTCAGCGAGGCCAAGCAGGCCGCGTTGCTGAAAC
ACACGAAGCAGCAGATCAAGGAAATGCAGCTTTCCTTGTTCGATATTGCGCCGTGGCCGGACACGATGCG
AGCGATGCCAAACGACACGGCCCGCTCTGCCCTGTTCACCACGCGCAACAAGAAAATCCCGCGCGAGGCG
CTGCAAAACAAGGTCATTTTCCACGTCAACAAGGACGTGAAGATCACCTACACCGGCGTCGAGCTGCGGG
CCGACGATGACGAACTGGTGTGGCAGCAGGTGTTGGAGTACGCGAAGCGCACCCCTATCGGCGAGCCGAT
CACCTTCACGTTCTACGAGCTTTGCCAGGACCTGGGCTGGTCGATCAATGGCCGGTATTACACGAAGGCC
GAGGAATGCCTGTCGCGCCTACAGGCGACGGCGATGGGCTTCACGTCCGACCGCGTTGGGCACCTGGAAT
CGGTGTCGCTGCTGCACCGCTTCCGCGTCCTGGACCGTGGCAAGAAAACGTCCCGTTGCCAGGTCCTGAT
CGACGAGGAAATCGTCGTGCTGTTTGCTGGCGACCACTACACGAAATTCATATGGGAGAAGTACCGCAAG
CTGTCGCCGACGGCCCGACGGATGTTCGACTATTTCAGCTCGCACCGGGAGCCGTACCCGCTCAAGCTGG
AAACCTTCCGCCTCATGTGCGGATCGGATTCCACCCGCGTGAAGAAGTGGCGCGAGCAGGTCGGCGAAGC
CTGCGAAGAGTTGCGAGGCAGCGGCCTGGTGGAACACGCCTGGGTCAATGATGACCTGGTGCATTGCAAA
CGCTAGGGCCTTGTGGGGTCAGTTCCGGCTGGGGGTTCAGCAGCCCCTGCTCGGATCTGTTGGACCGGAC
AGTAGTCATGGTTGATGGGCTGCCTGTATCGAGTGGTGATTTTGTGCCGAGCTGCCGGTCGGGGAGCTGT
TGGCTGGCTGGTGGCAGGATATATTGTGGTGTAAACAAATTGACGCTTAGACAACTTAATAACACATTGC
GGACGTTTTTAATGTACTGGGGTTGAACACTCT
